>Addgene plasmid #104384 | pCDNA-hNgAgo | depositor full sequence | sequence record 198868 | pCDNA-hNgAgo sequence 8476 bps
ATAGGGACTTTCCATTGACGTCAATGGGTGGAGTATTTACGGTAAACTGCCCACTTGGCAGTACATCAAG
TGTATCATATGCCAAGTACGCCCCCTATTGACGTCAATGACGGTAAATGGCCCGCCTGGCATTATGCCCA
GTACATGACCTTATGGGACTTTCCTACTTGGCAGTACATCTACGTATTAGTCATCGCTATTACCATGGTG
ATGCGGTTTTGGCAGTACATCAATGGGCGTGGATAGCGGTTTGACTCACGGGGATTTCCAAGTCTCCACC
CCATTGACGTCAATGGGAGTTTGTTTTGGCACCAAAATCAACGGGACTTTCCAAAATGTCGTAACAACTC
CGCCCCATTGACGCAAATGGGCGGTAGGCGTGTACGGTGGGAGGTCTATATAAGCAGAGCTCGTTTAGTG
AACCGTCAGATCGCCTGGAGACGCCATCCACGCTGTTTTGACCTCCATAGAAGACACCGGGACCGATCCA
GCCTCCGGACTCTAGAGGATCGAACCCTTGCCACCATGCCCAAGAAGAAGAGGAAGGTGGGAGGCTCCGG
AGGAAGCGACTATAAGGACCACGACGGAGACTACAAGGATCATGATATTGATTACAAAGACGATGACGAT
AAGGGTGGCGGGTCCGGCGGTGGATCCGGTACCGGAGGGAGTGGTGGAAGCGGCGGTTCTGGTGGCTCAG
GCGGCAGCGGCCGGCCAATGACAGTGATAGATCTGGATTCAACAACAACCGCAGACGAGCTTACGTCTGG
ACATACTTATGATATCAGCGTCACTCTTACCGGGGTCTACGATAACACTGACGAGCAGCACCCCCGCATG
TCCCTTGCTTTCGAACAAGACAATGGCGAGCGACGCTACATAACCCTCTGGAAGAACACAACTCCCAAGG
ACGTCTTCACTTACGATTATGCCACAGGCAGTACGTATATTTTCACTAATATTGACTACGAGGTCAAGGA
CGGTTATGAAAACCTTACCGCCACCTACCAAACAACGGTTGAAAATGCTACAGCTCAAGAAGTCGGCACC
ACGGATGAAGACGAAACATTTGCCGGGGGCGAACCATTGGATCACCACCTGGATGATGCACTGAACGAGA
CCCCCGATGATGCGGAAACGGAAAGTGATTCAGGCCATGTAATGACATCATTCGCGTCACGCGATCAGCT
GCCGGAGTGGACATTGCACACATACACTCTCACGGCCACGGATGGGGCTAAAACAGATACGGAATACGCG
AGAAGAACTCTGGCTTACACTGTTCGGCAAGAACTTTATACCGACCACGACGCAGCACCAGTGGCCACCG
ACGGCTTGATGCTTCTCACTCCTGAGCCTCTGGGAGAGACCCCTCTTGATCTTGATTGTGGCGTGCGCGT
TGAGGCTGACGAGACAAGGACGTTGGATTACACAACCGCAAAAGATAGACTTCTCGCTCGGGAACTTGTG
GAGGAGGGGTTGAAACGGTCTCTTTGGGACGATTACCTCGTGAGGGGCATAGATGAAGTCCTGTCAAAGG
AGCCCGTGTTGACTTGTGATGAGTTTGACCTGCACGAGCGCTATGACCTGTCTGTCGAGGTTGGTCATTC
TGGCCGGGCTTATCTTCACATTAACTTCCGCCACCGCTTCGTACCGAAGCTCACGCTTGCAGACATAGAT
GACGACAACATTTATCCGGGGTTGCGGGTGAAAACAACCTACAGACCTCGCCGAGGCCATATAGTCTGGG
GTCTCCGCGACGAATGTGCGACCGACTCCCTTAATACTTTGGGTAATCAGTCAGTAGTAGCTTATCACCG
CAATAACCAGACACCAATCAATACCGACCTTCTCGATGCTATTGAAGCCGCAGACCGCAGAGTCGTCGAA
ACGCGCAGGCAAGGACATGGGGATGACGCCGTATCATTCCCCCAGGAGCTTCTCGCAGTAGAACCTAATA
CACATCAAATAAAGCAGTTCGCCTCCGACGGGTTTCATCAGCAGGCTAGGTCTAAGACCCGACTCAGTGC
ATCAAGATGTTCAGAAAAAGCACAAGCATTTGCGGAGCGGCTTGACCCTGTGCGATTGAACGGGTCTACG
GTGGAATTCTCTTCTGAGTTCTTCACGGGGAACAACGAGCAACAGCTCCGGTTGTTGTACGAAAACGGCG
AATCCGTGTTGACCTTTCGGGATGGTGCCAGGGGGGCCCATCCCGACGAAACATTTAGTAAGGGAATAGT
CAATCCACCAGAGTCATTTGAGGTAGCAGTCGTGCTGCCTGAACAGCAGGCTGACACATGTAAAGCCCAG
TGGGACACTATGGCAGACCTCTTGAATCAGGCGGGCGCTCCTCCTACTCGATCAGAGACGGTTCAATATG
ATGCGTTCTCTTCTCCTGAAAGTATTTCTCTCAATGTAGCCGGTGCGATAGACCCGTCAGAAGTCGATGC
AGCGTTCGTCGTTCTGCCCCCTGATCAGGAGGGTTTCGCTGATCTTGCTTCTCCAACCGAAACCTATGAC
GAACTGAAAAAAGCACTTGCGAACATGGGCATTTATTCTCAAATGGCATACTTCGATCGCTTTCGGGACG
CTAAGATTTTCTACACCAGGAACGTTGCCTTGGGTTTGCTGGCAGCAGCGGGCGGCGTCGCTTTTACGAC
AGAACACGCGATGCCTGGAGATGCGGACATGTTTATTGGAATTGATGTGAGCCGAAGCTATCCGGAAGAT
GGGGCGTCAGGTCAGATTAATATAGCGGCTACCGCGACGGCCGTCTATAAGGACGGTACGATATTGGGTC
ACTCTTCCACGAGGCCTCAACTCGGAGAAAAGCTCCAATCAACTGACGTCAGAGATATAATGAAGAATGC
GATATTGGGCTATCAGCAAGTGACGGGTGAATCCCCTACCCATATTGTTATCCATCGCGACGGATTTATG
AACGAAGATTTGGATCCCGCGACTGAGTTTCTCAACGAACAGGGTGTGGAGTATGACATTGTGGAGATTA
GGAAACAACCCCAAACACGGCTCTTGGCCGTGTCAGACGTCCAGTACGATACGCCTGTGAAGTCAATTGC
AGCCATCAATCAGAACGAACCCCGGGCGACCGTTGCGACCTTTGGAGCTCCGGAGTATCTTGCGACTCGC
GATGGCGGAGGGTTGCCGAGACCGATACAGATAGAGAGGGTCGCCGGCGAAACGGATATAGAAACGCTCA
CACGCCAAGTATACCTTCTTTCTCAATCTCATATCCAGGTGCACAACTCAACGGCTCGCTTGCCCATAAC
GACGGCATACGCTGACCAGGCGTCAACGCATGCGACGAAGGGTTATCTGGTACAAACGGGGGCGTTCGAG
AGTAACGTCGGTTTTTTGGGTGGTAGTGGAGGTTCAGGAGGATCCGGGGGGAGCGGAGGGAGCGCTAGCG
GTGGAGGCTCCGGAGGTGGATCTAAAAGGCCGGCGGCCACGAAAAAGGCCGGTCAGGCAAAAAAGAAAAA
GGGTGGTAGTGGAAGCGGAGCTACTAACTTCAGCCTGCTGAAGCAGGCTGGAGACGTGGAGGAGAACCCT
GGACCTGCGGCCGCATGAAAGGGTTCGATCCCTACCGGTTAGTAATGAGTTTAAACGGGGGAGGCTAACT
GAAACACGGAAGGAGACAATACCGGAAGGAACCCGCGCTATGACGGCAATAAAAAGACAGAATAAAACGC
ACGGGTGTTGGGTCGTTTGTTCATAAACGCGGGGTTCGGTCCCAGGGCTGGCACTCTGTCGATACCCCAC
CGAGACCCCATTGGGGCCAATACGCCCGCGTTTCTTCCTTTTCCCCACCCCACCCCCCAAGTTCGGGTGA
AGGCCCAGGGCTCGCAGCCAACGTCGGGGCGGCAGGCCCTGCCATAGCAGATCTGCGCAGCTGGGGCTCT
AGGGGGTATCCCC
[124 nt withheld, positions 3934-4057]
C
[32 nt withheld, positions 4059-4090]
CA
[57 nt withheld, positions 4093-4149]
A
[49 nt withheld, positions 4151-4199]
CCTTTGACGTTGGAGTCCACGTTCTTT
[37 nt withheld, positions 4227-4263]
ACCCTATCTCGGTCTATTCTTTTGATTTATAAGGGATTTTGGGGATTTCGGCCTATTGGTTAAAAAATGA
GCTGATTTAACAAAAATTTAACGCGAATTAATTCTGTGGAATGTGTGTCAGTTAGGGTGTGGAAAGTCCC
CAGGCTCCCCAGCAGGCAGAAGTATGCAAAGCATGCATCTCAATTAGTCAGCAACCAGGTGTGGAAAGTC
CCCAGGCTCCCCAGCAGGCAGAAGTATGCAAAGCATGCATCTCAATTAGTCAGCAACCATAGTCCCGCCC
CTAACTCCGCCCATCCCGCCCCTAACTCCGCCCAGTTCCGCCCATTCTCCGCCCCATGGCTGACTAATTT
TTTTTATTTATGCAGAGGCCGAGGCCGCCTCTGCCTCTGAGCTATTCCAGAAGTAGTGAGGAGGCTTTTT
TGGAGGCCTAGGCTTTTGCAAAAAGCTCCCGGGAGCTTGTATATCCATTTTCGGATCTGATCAAGAGACA
GGATGAGGATCGTTTCGCATGATTGAACAAGATGGATTGCACGCAGGTTCTCCGGCCGCTTGGGTGGAGA
GGCTATTCGGCTATGACTGGGCACAACAGACAATCGGCTGCTCTGATGCCGCCGTGTTCCGGCTGTCAGC
GCAGGGGCGCCCGGTTCTTTTTGTCAAGACCGACCTGTCCGGTGCCCTGAATGAACTGCAGGACGAGGCA
GCGCGGCTATCGTGGCTGGCCACGACGGGCGTTCCTTGCGCAGCTGTGCTCGACGTTGTCACTGAAGCGG
GAAGGGACTGGCTGCTATTGGGCGAAGTGCCGGGGCAGGATCTCCTGTCATCTCACCTTGCTCCTGCCGA
GAAAGTATCCATCATGGCTGATGCAATGCGGCGGCTGCATACGCTTGATCCGGCTACCTGCCCATTCGAC
CACCAAGCGAAACATCGCATCGAGCGAGCACGTACTCGGATGGAAGCCGGTCTTGTCGATCAGGATGATC
TGGACGAAGAGCATCAGGGGCTCGCGCCAGCCGAACTGTTCGCCAGGCTCAAGGCGCGCATGCCCGACGG
CGAGGATCTCGTCGTGACCCATGGCGATGCCTGCTTGCCGAATATCATGGTGGAAAATGGCCGCTTTTCT
GGATTCATCGACTGTGGCCGGCTGGGTGTGGCGGACCGCTATCAGGACATAGCGTTGGCTACCCGTGATA
TTGCTGAAGAGCTTGGCGGCGAATGGGCTGACCGCTTCCTCGTGCTTTACGGTATCGCCGCTCCCGATTC
GCAGCGCATCGCCTTCTATCGCCTTCTTGACGAGTTCTTCTGAGCGGGACTCTGGGGTTCGCGAAATGAC
CGACCAAGCGACGCCCAACCTGCCATCACGAGATTTCGATTCCACCGCCGCCTTCTATGAAAGGTTGGGC
TTCGGAATCGTTTTCCGGGACGCCGGCTGGATGATCCTCCAGCGCGGGGATCTCATGCTGGAGTTCTTCG
CCCACCCCAACTTGTTTATTGCAGCTTATAATGGTTACAAATAAAGCAATAGCATCACAAATTTCACAAA
TAAAGCATTTTTTTCACTGCATTCTAGTTGTGGTTTGTCCAAACTCATCAATGTATCTTATCATGTCTGT
ATACCGTCGACCTCTAGCTAGAGCTTGGCGTAATCATGGTCATAGCTGTTTCCTGTGTGAAATTGTTATC
CGCTCACAATTCCACACAACATACGAGCCGGAAGCATAAAGTGTAAAGCCTGGGGTGCCTAATGAGTGAG
CTAACTCACATTAATTGCGTTGCGCTCACTGCCCGCTTTCCAGTCGGGAAACCTGTCGTGCCAGCTGCAT
TAATGAATCGGCCAACGCGCGGGGAGAGGCGGTTTGCGTATTGGGCGCTCTTCCGCTTCCTCGCTCACTG
ACTCGCTGCGCTCGGTCGTTCGGCTGCGGCGAGCGGTATCAGCTCACTCAAAGGCGGTAATACGGTTATC
CACAGAATCAGGGGATAACGCAGGAAAGAACATGTGAGCAAAAGGCCAGCAAAAGGCCAGGAACCGTAAA
AAGGCCGCGTTGCTGGCGTTTTTCCATAGGCTCCGCCCCCCTGACGAGCATCACAAAAATCGACGCTCAA
GTCAGAGGTGGCGAAACCCGACAGGACTATAAAGATACCAGGCGTTTCCCCCTGGAAGCTCCCTCGTGCG
CTCTCCTGTTCCGACCCTGCCGCTTACCGGATACCTGTCCGCCTTTCTCCCTTCGGGAAGCGTGGCGCTT
TCTCAATGCTCACGCTGTAGGTATCTCAGTTCGGTGTAGGTCGTTCGCTCCAAGCTGGGCTGTGTGCACG
AACCCCCCGTTCAGCCCGACCGCTGCGCCTTATCCGGTAACTATCGTCTTGAGTCCAACCCGGTAAGACA
CGACTTATCGCCACTGGCAGCAGCCACTGGTAACAGGATTAGCAGAGCGAGGTATGTAGGCGGTGCTACA
GAGTTCTTGAAGTGGTGGCCTAACTACGGCTACACTAGAAGGACAGTATTTGGTATCTGCGCTCTGCTGA
AGCCAGTTACCTTCGGAAAAAGAGTTGGTAGCTCTTGATCCGGCAAACAAACCACCGCTGGTAGCGGTGG
TTTTTTTGTTTGCAAGCAGCAGATTACGCGCAGAAAAAAAGGATCTCAAGAAGATCCTTTGATCTTTTCT
ACGGGGTCTGACGCTCAGTGGAACGAAAACTCACGTTAAGGGATTTTGGTCATGAGATTATCAAAAAGGA
TCTTCACCTAGATCCTTTTAAATTAAAAATGAAGTTTTAAATCAATCTAAAGTATATATGAGTAAACTTG
GTCTGACAGTTACCAATGCTTAATCAGTGAGGCACCTATCTCAGCGATCTGTCTATTTCGTTCATCCATA
GTTGCCTGACTCCCCGTCGTGTAGATAACTACGATACGGGAGGGCTTACCATCTGGCCCCAGTGCTGCAA
TGATACCGCGAGACCCACGCTCACCGGCTCCAGATTTATCAGCAATAAACCAGCCAGCCGGAAGGGCCGA
GCGCAGAAGTGGTCCTGCAACTTTATCCGCCTCCATCCAGTCTATTAATTGTTGCCGGGAAGCTAGAGTA
AGTAGTTCGCCAGTTAATAGTTTGCGCAACGTTGTTGCCATTGCTACAGGCATCGTGGTGTCACGCTCGT
CGTTTGGTATGGCTTCATTCAGCTCCGGTTCCCAACGATCAAGGCGAGTTACATGATCCCCCATGTTGTG
CAAAAAAGCGGTTAGCTCCTTCGGTCCTCCGATCGTTGTCAGAAGTAAGTTGGCCGCAGTGTTATCACTC
ATGGTTATGGCAGCACTGCATAATTCTCTTACTGTCATGCCATCCGTAAGATGCTTTTCTGTGACTGGTG
AGTACTCAACCAAGTCATTCTGAGAATAGTGTATGCGGCGACCGAGTTGCTCTTGCCCGGCGTCAATACG
GGATAATACCGCGCCACATAGCAGAACTTTAAAAGTGCTCATCATTGGAAAACGTTCTTCGGGGCGAAAA
CTCTCAAGGATCTTACCGCTGTTGAGATCCAGTTCGATGTAACCCACTCGTGCACCCAACTGATCTTCAG
CATCTTTTACTTTCACCAGCGTTTCTGGGTGAGCAAAAACAGGAAGGCAAAATGCCGCAAAAAAGGGAAT
AAGGGCGACACGGAAATGTTGAATACTCATACTCTTCCTTTTTCAATATTATTGAAGCATTTATCAGGGT
TATTGTCTCATGAGCGGATACATATTTGAATGTATTTAGAAAAATAAACAAATAGGGGTTCCGCGCACAT
TTCCCCGAAAAGTGCCACCTGACGTCGACGGATCGGGAGATCTCCCGATCCCCTATGGTCGACTCTCAGT
ACAATCTGCTCTGATGCCGCATAGTTAAGCCAGTATCTGCTCCCTGCTTGTGTGTTGGAGGTCGCTGAGT
AGTGCGCGAGCAAAATTTAAGCTACAACAAGGCAAGGCTTGACCGACAATTGCATGAAGAATCTGCTTAG
GGTTAGGCGTTTTGCGCTGCTTCGCGATGTACGGGCCAGATATACGCGTTGACATTGATTATTGACTAGT
TATTAATAGTAATCAATTACGGGGTCATTAGTTCATAGCCCATATATGGAGTTCCGCGTTACATAACTTA
CGGTAAATGGCCCGCCTGGCTGACCGCCCAACGACCCCCGCCCATTGACGTCAATAATGACGTATGTTCC
CATAGTAACGCCA
Features (pLannotate 1.2.2; 18 found; start..end, strand, type, name):
    208..411     +  promoter       CMV promoter: human cytomegalovirus (CMV) immediate early promoter
   3454..3501    +  CDS            nucleoplasmin NLS: bipartite nuclear localization signal from nucleoplasmin
   3684..3732    +  polyA_signal   HSV TK poly(A) signal: herpes simplex virus thymidine kinase polyadenylation signal (Cole and Stacy, 1985)
   3823..3839    -  polyA_signal   bGH poly(A) signal (fragment): bovine growth hormone polyadenylation signal
   3934..4362    +  rep_origin     f1 ori (sequence partly withheld): f1 bacteriophage origin of replication; arrow indicates direction of (+) strand synthesis
   4376..4705    +  promoter       SV40 promoter: SV40 enhancer and early promoter
   4772..5563    +  CDS            neo: KKA2_KLEPN - Also known as kan, nptII. Experimental evidence at protein level: Swiss-Prot protein existence level 1. Resistance to kanamycin, neomycin, paromomycin, ribostamycin, butirosin and gentamicin B. From Klebsiella pneumoniae.
   5589..5747    +  CDS            ble (fragment): BLE_KLEPN - Experimental evidence at protein level: Swiss-Prot protein existence level 1. Binding protein with a strong affinity to the bleomycin family of antibiotics. Binds to CL990; an antimitotic-antibiotic compound. From Klebsiella pneumoniae.
   5742..5863    +  polyA_signal   SV40 poly(A) signal: SV40 polyadenylation signal
   5936..5952    -  protein_bind   lac operator: The lac repressor binds to the lac operator to inhibit transcription in E. coli. This inhibition can be relieved by adding lactose or isopropyl-β-D-thiogalactopyranoside (IPTG). lac repressor encoded by lacI
   5960..5990    -  promoter       lac promoter: promoter for the E. coli lac operon
   6005..6026    -  protein_bind   CAP binding site: CAP binding activates transcription in the presence of cAMP. E. coli catabolite activator protein
   6039..6131    -  CDS            lacI (fragment): lac repressor; lacI; The lac repressor binds to the lac operator to inhibit transcription in E. coli. This inhibition can be relieved by adding lactose or isopropyl-β-D-thiogalactopyranoside (IPTG).
   6314..6902    -  rep_origin     ori: high-copy-number ColE1/pMB1/pBR322/pUC origin of replication
   7073..7933    -  CDS            AmpR: β-lactamase; bla; confers resistance to ampicillin, carbenicillin, and related antibiotics
   7934..8038    -  promoter       AmpR promoter: bla
   8105..8149    -  misc_feature   bom (fragment): basis of mobility region from pBR322
   8304..207     +  enhancer       CMV enhancer (across the origin): human cytomegalovirus immediate early enhancer
