>Addgene plasmid #104384 | pCDNA-hNgAgo | addgene full sequence | sequence record 201240 | Addgene NGS Result
TGAGTAGTGCGCGAGCAAAATTTAAGCTACAACAAGGCAAGGCTTGACCGACAATTGCATGAAGAATCTG
CTTAGGGTTAGGCGTTTTGCGCTGCTTCGCGATGTACGGGCCAGATATACGCGTTGACATTGATTATTGA
CTAGTTATTAATAGTAATCAATTACGGGGTCATTAGTTCATAGCCCATATATGGAGTTCCGCGTTACATA
ACTTACGGTAAATGGCCCGCCTGGCTGACCGCCCAACGACCCCCGCCCATTGACGTCAATAATGACGTAT
GTTCCCATAGTAACGCCAATAGGGACTTTCCATTGACGTCAATGGGTGGAGTATTTACGGTAAACTGCCC
ACTTGGCAGTACATCAAGTGTATCATATGCCAAGTACGCCCCCTATTGACGTCAATGACGGTAAATGGCC
CGCCTGGCATTATGCCCAGTACATGACCTTATGGGACTTTCCTACTTGGCAGTACATCTACGTATTAGTC
ATCGCTATTACCATGGTGATGCGGTTTTGGCAGTACATCAATGGGCGTGGATAGCGGTTTGACTCACGGG
GATTTCCAAGTCTCCACCCCATTGACGTCAATGGGAGTTTGTTTTGGCACCAAAATCAACGGGACTTTCC
AAAATGTCGTAACAACTCCGCCCCATTGACGCAAATGGGCGGTAGGCGTGTACGGTGGGAGGTCTATATA
AGCAGAGCTCGTTTAGTGAACCGTCAGATCGCCTGGAGACGCCATCCACGCTGTTTTGACCTCCATAGAA
GACACCGGGACCGATCCAGCCTCCGGACTCTAGAGGATCGAACCCTTGCCACCATGCCCAAGAAGAAGAG
GAAGGTGGGAGGCTCCGGAGGAAGCGACTATAAGGACCACGACGGAGACTACAAGGATCATGATATTGAT
TACAAAGACGATGACGATAAGGGTGGCGGGTCCGGCGGTGGATCCGGTACCGGAGGGAGTGGTGGAAGCG
GCGGTTCTGGTGGCTCAGGCGGCAGCGGCCGGCCAATGACAGTGATAGATCTGGATTCAACAACAACCGC
AGACGAGCTTACGTCTGGACATACTTATGATATCAGCGTCACTCTTACCGGGGTCTACGATAACACTGAC
GAGCAGCACCCCCGCATGTCCCTTGCTTTCGAACAAGACAATGGCGAGCGACGCTACATAACCCTCTGGA
AGAACACAACTCCCAAGGACGTCTTCACTTACGATTATGCCACAGGCAGTACGTATATTTTCACTAATAT
TGACTACGAGGTCAAGGACGGTTATGAAAACCTTACCGCCACCTACCAAACAACGGTTGAAAATGCTACA
GCTCAAGAAGTCGGCACCACGGATGAAGACGAAACATTTGCCGGGGGCGAACCATTGGATCACCACCTGG
ATGATGCACTGAACGAGACCCCCGATGATGCGGAAACGGAAAGTGATTCAGGCCATGTAATGACATCATT
CGCGTCACGCGATCAGCTGCCGGAGTGGACATTGCACACATACACTCTCACGGCCACGGATGGGGCTAAA
ACAGATACGGAATACGCGAGAAGAACTCTGGCTTACACTGTTCGGCAAGAACTTTATACCGACCACGACG
CAGCACCAGTGGCCACCGACGGCTTGATGCTTCTCACTCCTGAGCCTCTGGGAGAGACCCCTCTTGATCT
TGATTGTGGCGTGCGCGTTGAGGCTGACGAGACAAGGACGTTGGATTACACAACCGCAAAAGATAGACTT
CTCGCTCGGGAACTTGTGGAGGAGGGGTTGAAACGGTCTCTTTGGGACGATTACCTCGTGAGGGGCATAG
ATGAAGTCCTGTCAAAGGAGCCCGTGTTGACTTGTGATGAGTTTGACCTGCACGAGCGCTATGACCTGTC
TGTCGAGGTTGGTCATTCTGGCCGGGCTTATCTTCACATTAACTTCCGCCACCGCTTCGTACCGAAGCTC
ACGCTTGCAGACATAGATGACGACAACATTTATCCGGGGTTGCGGGTGAAAACAACCTACAGACCTCGCC
GAGGCCATATAGTCTGGGGTCTCCGCGACGAATGTGCGACCGACTCCCTTAATACTTTGGGTAATCAGTC
AGTAGTAGCTTATCACCGCAATAACCAGACACCAATCAATACCGACCTTCTCGATGCTATTGAAGCCGCA
GACCGCAGAGTCGTCGAAACGCGCAGGCAAGGACATGGGGATGACGCCGTATCATTCCCCCAGGAGCTTC
TCGCAGTAGAACCTAATACACATCAAATAAAGCAGTTCGCCTCCGACGGGTTTCATCAGCAGGCTAGGTC
TAAGACCCGACTCAGTGCATCAAGATGTTCAGAAAAAGCACAAGCATTTGCGGAGCGGCTTGACCCTGTG
CGATTGAACGGGTCTACGGTGGAATTCTCTTCTGAGTTCTTCACGGGGAACAACGAGCAACAGCTCCGGT
TGTTGTACGAAAACGGCGAATCCGTGTTGACCTTTCGGGATGGTGCCAGGGGGGCCCATCCCGACGAAAC
ATTTAGTAAGGGAATAGTCAATCCACCAGAGTCATTTGAGGTAGCAGTCGTGCTGCCTGAACAGCAGGCT
GACACATGTAAAGCCCAGTGGGACACTATGGCAGACCTCTTGAATCAGGCGGGCGCTCCTCCTACTCGAT
CAGAGACGGTTCAATATGATGCGTTCTCTTCTCCTGAAAGTATTTCTCTCAATGTAGCCGGTGCGATAGA
CCCGTCAGAAGTCGATGCAGCGTTCGTCGTTCTGCCCCCTGATCAGGAGGGTTTCGCTGATCTTGCTTCT
CCAACCGAAACCTATGACGAACTGAAAAAAGCACTTGCGAACATGGGCATTTATTCTCAAATGGCATACT
TCGATCGCTTTCGGGACGCTAAGATTTTCTACACCAGGAACGTTGCCTTGGGTTTGCTGGCAGCAGCGGG
CGGCGTCGCTTTTACGACAGAACACGCGATGCCTGGAGATGCGGACATGTTTATTGGAATTGATGTGAGC
CGAAGCTATCCGGAAGATGGGGCGTCAGGTCAGATTAATATAGCGGCTACCGCGACGGCCGTCTATAAGG
ACGGTACGATATTGGGTCACTCTTCCACGAGGCCTCAACTCGGAGAAAAGCTCCAATCAACTGACGTCAG
AGATATAATGAAGAATGCGATATTGGGCTATCAGCAAGTGACGGGTGAATCCCCTACCCATATTGTTATC
CATCGCGACGGATTTATGAACGAAGATTTGGATCCCGCGACTGAGTTTCTCAACGAACAGGGTGTGGAGT
ATGACATTGTGGAGATTAGGAAACAACCCCAAACACGGCTCTTGGCCGTGTCAGACGTCCAGTACGATAC
GCCTGTGAAGTCAATTGCAGCCATCAATCAGAACGAACCCCGGGCGACCGTTGCGACCTTTGGAGCTCCG
GAGTATCTTGCGACTCGCGATGGCGGAGGGTTGCCGAGACCGATACAGATAGAGAGGGTCGCCGGCGAAA
CGGATATAGAAACGCTCACACGCCAAGTATACCTTCTTTCTCAATCTCATATCCAGGTGCACAACTCAAC
GGCTCGCTTGCCCATAACGACGGCATACGCTGACCAGGCGTCAACGCATGCGACGAAGGGTTATCTGGTA
CAAACGGGGGCGTTCGAGAGTAACGTCGGTTTTTTGGGTGGTAGTGGAGGTTCAGGAGGATCCGGGGGGA
GCGGAGGGAGCGCTAGCGGTGGAGGCTCCGGAGGTGGATCTAAAAGGCCGGCGGCCACGAAAAAGGCCGG
TCAGGCAAAAAAGAAAAAGGGTGGTAGTGGAAGCGGAGCTACTAACTTCAGCCTGCTGAAGCAGGCTGGA
GACGTGGAGGAGAACCCTGGACCTGCGGCCGCATGAAAGGGTTCGATCCCTACCGGTTAGTAATGAGTTT
AAACGGGGGAGGCTAACTGAAACACGGAAGGAGACAATACCGGAAGGAACCCGCGCTATGACGGCAATAA
AAAGACAGAATAAAACGCACGGGTGTTGGGTCGTTTGTTCATAAACGCGGGGTTCGGTCCCAGGGCTGGC
ACTCTGTCGATACCCCACCGAGACCCCATTGGGGCCAATACGCCCGCGTTTCTTCCTTTTCCCCACCCCA
CCCCCCAAGTTCGGGTGAAGGCCCAGGGCTCGCAGCCAACGTCGGGGCGGCAGGCCCTGCCATAGCAGAT
CTGCGCAGCTGGGGCTCTAGGGGGTATCCCC
[124 nt withheld, positions 4232-4355]
C
[91 nt withheld, positions 4357-4447]
A
[49 nt withheld, positions 4449-4497]
CCTTTGACGTTGGAGTCCACGTTCTTT
[37 nt withheld, positions 4525-4561]
ACCCTATCTCGGTCTATTCTTTTGATTTATAAGGGATTTTGCCGATTTCGGCCTATTGGTTAAAAAATGA
GCTGATTTAACAAAAATTTAACGCGAATTAATTCTGTGGAATGTGTGTCAGTTAGGGTGTGGAAAGTCCC
CAGGCTCCCCAGCAGGCAGAAGTATGCAAAGCATGCATCTCAATTAGTCAGCAACCAGGTGTGGAAAGTC
CCCAGGCTCCCCAGCAGGCAGAAGTATGCAAAGCATGCATCTCAATTAGTCAGCAACCATAGTCCCGCCC
CTAACTCCGCCCATCCCGCCCCTAACTCCGCCCAGTTCCGCCCATTCTCCGCCCCATGGCTGACTAATTT
TTTTTATTTATGCAGAGGCCGAGGCCGCCTCTGCCTCTGAGCTATTCCAGAAGTAGTGAGGAGGCTTTTT
TGGAGGCCTAGGCTTTTGCAAAAAGCTCCCGGGAGCTTGTATATCCATTTTCGGATCTGATCAAGAGACA
GGATGAGGATCGTTTCGCATGATTGAACAAGATGGATTGCACGCAGGTTCTCCGGCCGCTTGGGTGGAGA
GGCTATTCGGCTATGACTGGGCACAACAGACAATCGGCTGCTCTGATGCCGCCGTGTTCCGGCTGTCAGC
GCAGGGGCGCCCGGTTCTTTTTGTCAAGACCGACCTGTCCGGTGCCCTGAATGAACTGCAGGACGAGGCA
GCGCGGCTATCGTGGCTGGCCACGACGGGCGTTCCTTGCGCAGCTGTGCTCGACGTTGTCACTGAAGCGG
GAAGGGACTGGCTGCTATTGGGCGAAGTGCCGGGGCAGGATCTCCTGTCATCTCACCTTGCTCCTGCCGA
GAAAGTATCCATCATGGCTGATGCAATGCGGCGGCTGCATACGCTTGATCCGGCTACCTGCCCATTCGAC
CACCAAGCGAAACATCGCATCGAGCGAGCACGTACTCGGATGGAAGCCGGTCTTGTCGATCAGGATGATC
TGGACGAAGAGCATCAGGGGCTCGCGCCAGCCGAACTGTTCGCCAGGCTCAAGGCGCGCATGCCCGACGG
CGAGGATCTCGTCGTGACCCATGGCGATGCCTGCTTGCCGAATATCATGGTGGAAAATGGCCGCTTTTCT
GGATTCATCGACTGTGGCCGGCTGGGTGTGGCGGACCGCTATCAGGACATAGCGTTGGCTACCCGTGATA
TTGCTGAAGAGCTTGGCGGCGAATGGGCTGACCGCTTCCTCGTGCTTTACGGTATCGCCGCTCCCGATTC
GCAGCGCATCGCCTTCTATCGCCTTCTTGACGAGTTCTTCTGAGCGGGACTCTGGGGTTCGCGAAATGAC
CGACCAAGCGACGCCCAACCTGCCATCACGAGATTTCGATTCCACCGCCGCCTTCTATGAAAGGTTGGGC
TTCGGAATCGTTTTCCGGGACGCCGGCTGGATGATCCTCCAGCGCGGGGATCTCATGCTGGAGTTCTTCG
CCCACCCCAACTTGTTTATTGCAGCTTATAATGGTTACAAATAAAGCAATAGCATCACAAATTTCACAAA
TAAAGCATTTTTTTCACTGCATTCTAGTTGTGGTTTGTCCAAACTCATCAATGTATCTTATCATGTCTGT
ATACCGTCGACCTCTAGCTAGAGCTTGGCGTAATCATGGTCATAGCTGTTTCCTGTGTGAAATTGTTATC
CGCTCACAATTCCACACAACATACGAGCCGGAAGCATAAAGTGTAAAGCCTGGGGTGCCTAATGAGTGAG
CTAACTCACATTAATTGCGTTGCGCTCACTGCCCGCTTTCCAGTCGGGAAACCTGTCGTGCCAGCTGCAT
TAATGAATCGGCCAACGCGCGGGGAGAGGCGGTTTGCGTATTGGGCGCTCTTCCGCTTCCTCGCTCACTG
ACTCGCTGCGCTCGGTCGTTCGGCTGCGGCGAGCGGTATCAGCTCACTCAAAGGCGGTAATACGGTTATC
CACAGAATCAGGGGATAACGCAGGAAAGAACATGTGAGCAAAAGGCCAGCAAAAGGCCAGGAACCGTAAA
AAGGCCGCGTTGCTGGCGTTTTTCCATAGGCTCCGCCCCCCTGACGAGCATCACAAAAATCGACGCTCAA
GTCAGAGGTGGCGAAACCCGACAGGACTATAAAGATACCAGGCGTTTCCCCCTGGAAGCTCCCTCGTGCG
CTCTCCTGTTCCGACCCTGCCGCTTACCGGATACCTGTCCGCCTTTCTCCCTTCGGGAAGCGTGGCGCTT
TCTCATAGCTCACGCTGTAGGTATCTCAGTTCGGTGTAGGTCGTTCGCTCCAAGCTGGGCTGTGTGCACG
AACCCCCCGTTCAGCCCGACCGCTGCGCCTTATCCGGTAACTATCGTCTTGAGTCCAACCCGGTAAGACA
CGACTTATCGCCACTGGCAGCAGCCACTGGTAACAGGATTAGCAGAGCGAGGTATGTAGGCGGTGCTACA
GAGTTCTTGAAGTGGTGGCCTAACTACGGCTACACTAGAAGAACAGTATTTGGTATCTGCGCTCTGCTGA
AGCCAGTTACCTTCGGAAAAAGAGTTGGTAGCTCTTGATCCGGCAAACAAACCACCGCTGGTAGCGGTGG
TTTTTTTGTTTGCAAGCAGCAGATTACGCGCAGAAAAAAAGGATCTCAAGAAGATCCTTTGATCTTTTCT
ACGGGGTCTGACGCTCAGTGGAACGAAAACTCACGTTAAGGGATTTTGGTCATGAGATTATCAAAAAGGA
TCTTCACCTAGATCCTTTTAAATTAAAAATGAAGTTTTAAATCAATCTAAAGTATATATGAGTAAACTTG
GTCTGACAGTTACCAATGCTTAATCAGTGAGGCACCTATCTCAGCGATCTGTCTATTTCGTTCATCCATA
GTTGCCTGACTCCCCGTCGTGTAGATAACTACGATACGGGAGGGCTTACCATCTGGCCCCAGTGCTGCAA
TGATACCGCGAGACCCACGCTCACCGGCTCCAGATTTATCAGCAATAAACCAGCCAGCCGGAAGGGCCGA
GCGCAGAAGTGGTCCTGCAACTTTATCCGCCTCCATCCAGTCTATTAATTGTTGCCGGGAAGCTAGAGTA
AGTAGTTCGCCAGTTAATAGTTTGCGCAACGTTGTTGCCATTGCTACAGGCATCGTGGTGTCACGCTCGT
CGTTTGGTATGGCTTCATTCAGCTCCGGTTCCCAACGATCAAGGCGAGTTACATGATCCCCCATGTTGTG
CAAAAAAGCGGTTAGCTCCTTCGGTCCTCCGATCGTTGTCAGAAGTAAGTTGGCCGCAGTGTTATCACTC
ATGGTTATGGCAGCACTGCATAATTCTCTTACTGTCATGCCATCCGTAAGATGCTTTTCTGTGACTGGTG
AGTACTCAACCAAGTCATTCTGAGAATAGTGTATGCGGCGACCGAGTTGCTCTTGCCCGGCGTCAATACG
GGATAATACCGCGCCACATAGCAGAACTTTAAAAGTGCTCATCATTGGAAAACGTTCTTCGGGGCGAAAA
CTCTCAAGGATCTTACCGCTGTTGAGATCCAGTTCGATGTAACCCACTCGTGCACCCAACTGATCTTCAG
CATCTTTTACTTTCACCAGCGTTTCTGGGTGAGCAAAAACAGGAAGGCAAAATGCCGCAAAAAAGGGAAT
AAGGGCGACACGGAAATGTTGAATACTCATACTCTTCCTTTTTCAATATTATTGAAGCATTTATCAGGGT
TATTGTCTCATGAGCGGATACATATTTGAATGTATTTAGAAAAATAAACAAATAGGGGTTCCGCGCACAT
TTCCCCGAAAAGTGCCACCTGACGTCGACGGATCGGGAGATCTCCCGATCCCCTATGGTGCACTCTCAGT
ACAATCTGCTCTGATGCCGCATAGTTAAGCCAGTATCTGCTCCCTGCTTGTGTGTTGGAGGTCGC
Features (pLannotate 1.2.2; 18 found; start..end, strand, type, name):
    126..505     +  enhancer       CMV enhancer: human cytomegalovirus immediate early enhancer
    506..709     +  promoter       CMV promoter: human cytomegalovirus (CMV) immediate early promoter
   3752..3799    +  CDS            nucleoplasmin NLS: bipartite nuclear localization signal from nucleoplasmin
   3982..4030    +  polyA_signal   HSV TK poly(A) signal: herpes simplex virus thymidine kinase polyadenylation signal (Cole and Stacy, 1985)
   4121..4137    -  polyA_signal   bGH poly(A) signal (fragment): bovine growth hormone polyadenylation signal
   4232..4660    +  rep_origin     f1 ori (sequence partly withheld): f1 bacteriophage origin of replication; arrow indicates direction of (+) strand synthesis
   4674..5003    +  promoter       SV40 promoter: SV40 enhancer and early promoter
   5070..5861    +  CDS            neo: KKA2_KLEPN - Also known as kan, nptII. Experimental evidence at protein level: Swiss-Prot protein existence level 1. Resistance to kanamycin, neomycin, paromomycin, ribostamycin, butirosin and gentamicin B. From Klebsiella pneumoniae.
   5887..6045    +  CDS            ble (fragment): BLE_KLEPN - Experimental evidence at protein level: Swiss-Prot protein existence level 1. Binding protein with a strong affinity to the bleomycin family of antibiotics. Binds to CL990; an antimitotic-antibiotic compound. From Klebsiella pneumoniae.
   6040..6161    +  polyA_signal   SV40 poly(A) signal: SV40 polyadenylation signal
   6234..6250    -  protein_bind   lac operator: The lac repressor binds to the lac operator to inhibit transcription in E. coli. This inhibition can be relieved by adding lactose or isopropyl-β-D-thiogalactopyranoside (IPTG). lac repressor encoded by lacI
   6258..6288    -  promoter       lac promoter: promoter for the E. coli lac operon
   6303..6324    -  protein_bind   CAP binding site: CAP binding activates transcription in the presence of cAMP. E. coli catabolite activator protein
   6337..6429    -  CDS            lacI (fragment): lac repressor; lacI; The lac repressor binds to the lac operator to inhibit transcription in E. coli. This inhibition can be relieved by adding lactose or isopropyl-β-D-thiogalactopyranoside (IPTG).
   6612..7200    -  rep_origin     ori: high-copy-number ColE1/pMB1/pBR322/pUC origin of replication
   7371..8231    -  CDS            AmpR: β-lactamase; bla; confers resistance to ampicillin, carbenicillin, and related antibiotics
   8232..8336    -  promoter       AmpR promoter: bla
   8395..8447    -  misc_feature   bom (fragment): basis of mobility region from pBR322
