[The description below was written by a language model from this plasmid's Addgene catalogue record and pLannotate feature annotations shown in this document.]
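Description:
pCDNA-hNgAgo is an 8,476 bp mammalian expression plasmid built on the pcDNA3.3-TOPO backbone, carrying a synthetic, human codon-optimized coding sequence for the Argonaute protein of the archaeon Natronobacterium gregoryi (NgAgo). The roughly 2.7 kb insert was introduced by Gibson assembly downstream of the human cytomegalovirus immediate-early enhancer and promoter, and transcripts are terminated by the herpes simplex virus thymidine kinase polyadenylation signal. According to the catalogue record, the protein carries a 3XFlag epitope and an SV40 nuclear localization signal at its N terminus and a bipartite nucleoplasmin NLS at its C terminus. This allows detection or immunoprecipitation with anti-Flag reagents and directs the prokaryotic protein into the nucleus. The automated annotation picks up only the nucleoplasmin NLS at the end of the open reading frame. The Argonaute coding region itself, the Flag tag and the SV40 NLS fall in the unannotated stretch between the CMV promoter and that signal.

The plasmid is propagated in E. coli through a high-copy ColE1/pUC-type origin with ampicillin selection from the β-lactamase gene, and it also contains an f1 phage origin. For selection in mammalian cells, an SV40 early promoter drives the neomycin phosphotransferase gene, followed by an SV40 poly(A) signal, conferring G418 resistance. Small remnants of bGH poly(A), ble, lacI and bom, together with lac promoter/operator elements, are backbone carry-over. The two sequence records, from the depositor and from repository sequencing, show the same features and differ only in numbering origin. The construct was used to express NgAgo in human cells to examine the binding behaviour of prokaryotic Argonautes and their suitability as targetable gene regulators.
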