Addgene plasmid #104384: pCDNA-hNgAgo
Purpose: human codon optimized NgAgo; pCDNA3 vector backbone, mammalian expression
Depositing lab: David Segal. Depositing organization: University of California, Davis. Publication: Unexpected binding behaviors of bacterial Argonautes in human cells cast doubts on their use as targetable gene regulators. O'Geen H, Ren C, Coggins NB, Bates SL, Segal DJ. PLoS One. 2018 Mar 27;13(3):e0193818. doi: 10.1371/journal.pone.0193818. eCollection 2018. PubMed 29584750.
Backbone
  Vector backbone: pcDNA3.3-TOPO
  Backbone manufacturer: ThermoFisher
  Backbone size w/o insert (bp): 5407
  Total vector size (bp): 8476
  Vector type: Mammalian Expression
  Selectable markers: Neomycin (select with G418)
Growth in bacteria
  Bacterial resistance: Ampicillin, 100 μg/mL
  Growth temperature: 37°C
  Growth strain: DH5alpha
  Copy number: High Copy
Gene/Insert
  Gene/Insert name: hNgAgo (alt names: Protein Sequence ID: WP_005580376; Gene: Natgr_2597; Stem cell self-renewal protein Piwi domain protein)
  Species: Synthetic; human codon-optimized Agonaute from Natronobacterium gregoryi
  Insert size (bp): 2661
  Promoter: CMV
  Tag / fusion protein: 3XFlag (N terminal on insert); SV40 NLS (N terminal on insert); Nucleoplasmin NLS (C terminal on insert)
  Cloning method: Gibson Cloning
  Sequencing primers: 5′ CMV-F; 3′ polyA TK-R
Terms and licenses: Academic/Nonprofit Terms; Industry Terms: Not Available to Industry
How to cite: pCDNA-hNgAgo was a gift from David Segal (Addgene plasmid # 104384 ; http://n2t.net/addgene:104384 ; RRID:Addgene_104384)
