>Addgene plasmid #104384 | pCDNA-hNgAgo | depositor partial sequence | sequence record 198869 | hNgAgo
ATGACAGTGATAGATCTGGATTCAACAACAACCGCAGACGAGCTTACGTCTGGACATACTTATGATATCA
GCGTCACTCTTACCGGGGTCTACGATAACACTGACGAGCAGCACCCCCGCATGTCCCTTGCTTTCGAACA
AGACAATGGCGAGCGACGCTACATAACCCTCTGGAAGAACACAACTCCCAAGGACGTCTTCACTTACGAT
TATGCCACAGGCAGTACGTATATTTTCACTAATATTGACTACGAGGTCAAGGACGGTTATGAAAACCTTA
CCGCCACCTACCAAACAACGGTTGAAAATGCTACAGCTCAAGAAGTCGGCACCACGGATGAAGACGAAAC
ATTTGCCGGGGGCGAACCATTGGATCACCACCTGGATGATGCACTGAACGAGACCCCCGATGATGCGGAA
ACGGAAAGTGATTCAGGCCATGTAATGACATCATTCGCGTCACGCGATCAGCTGCCGGAGTGGACATTGC
ACACATACACTCTCACGGCCACGGATGGGGCTAAAACAGATACGGAATACGCGAGAAGAACTCTGGCTTA
CACTGTTCGGCAAGAACTTTATACCGACCACGACGCAGCACCAGTGGCCACCGACGGCTTGATGCTTCTC
ACTCCTGAGCCTCTGGGAGAGACCCCTCTTGATCTTGATTGTGGCGTGCGCGTTGAGGCTGACGAGACAA
GGACGTTGGATTACACAACCGCAAAAGATAGACTTCTCGCTCGGGAACTTGTGGAGGAGGGGTTGAAACG
GTCTCTTTGGGACGATTACCTCGTGAGGGGCATAGATGAAGTCCTGTCAAAGGAGCCCGTGTTGACTTGT
GATGAGTTTGACCTGCACGAGCGCTATGACCTGTCTGTCGAGGTTGGTCATTCTGGCCGGGCTTATCTTC
ACATTAACTTCCGCCACCGCTTCGTACCGAAGCTCACGCTTGCAGACATAGATGACGACAACATTTATCC
GGGGTTGCGGGTGAAAACAACCTACAGACCTCGCCGAGGCCATATAGTCTGGGGTCTCCGCGACGAATGT
GCGACCGACTCCCTTAATACTTTGGGTAATCAGTCAGTAGTAGCTTATCACCGCAATAACCAGACACCAA
TCAATACCGACCTTCTCGATGCTATTGAAGCCGCAGACCGCAGAGTCGTCGAAACGCGCAGGCAAGGACA
TGGGGATGACGCCGTATCATTCCCCCAGGAGCTTCTCGCAGTAGAACCTAATACACATCAAATAAAGCAG
TTCGCCTCCGACGGGTTTCATCAGCAGGCTAGGTCTAAGACCCGACTCAGTGCATCAAGATGTTCAGAAA
AAGCACAAGCATTTGCGGAGCGGCTTGACCCTGTGCGATTGAACGGGTCTACGGTGGAATTCTCTTCTGA
GTTCTTCACGGGGAACAACGAGCAACAGCTCCGGTTGTTGTACGAAAACGGCGAATCCGTGTTGACCTTT
CGGGATGGTGCCAGGGGGGCCCATCCCGACGAAACATTTAGTAAGGGAATAGTCAATCCACCAGAGTCAT
TTGAGGTAGCAGTCGTGCTGCCTGAACAGCAGGCTGACACATGTAAAGCCCAGTGGGACACTATGGCAGA
CCTCTTGAATCAGGCGGGCGCTCCTCCTACTCGATCAGAGACGGTTCAATATGATGCGTTCTCTTCTCCT
GAAAGTATTTCTCTCAATGTAGCCGGTGCGATAGACCCGTCAGAAGTCGATGCAGCGTTCGTCGTTCTGC
CCCCTGATCAGGAGGGTTTCGCTGATCTTGCTTCTCCAACCGAAACCTATGACGAACTGAAAAAAGCACT
TGCGAACATGGGCATTTATTCTCAAATGGCATACTTCGATCGCTTTCGGGACGCTAAGATTTTCTACACC
AGGAACGTTGCCTTGGGTTTGCTGGCAGCAGCGGGCGGCGTCGCTTTTACGACAGAACACGCGATGCCTG
GAGATGCGGACATGTTTATTGGAATTGATGTGAGCCGAAGCTATCCGGAAGATGGGGCGTCAGGTCAGAT
TAATATAGCGGCTACCGCGACGGCCGTCTATAAGGACGGTACGATATTGGGTCACTCTTCCACGAGGCCT
CAACTCGGAGAAAAGCTCCAATCAACTGACGTCAGAGATATAATGAAGAATGCGATATTGGGCTATCAGC
AAGTGACGGGTGAATCCCCTACCCATATTGTTATCCATCGCGACGGATTTATGAACGAAGATTTGGATCC
CGCGACTGAGTTTCTCAACGAACAGGGTGTGGAGTATGACATTGTGGAGATTAGGAAACAACCCCAAACA
CGGCTCTTGGCCGTGTCAGACGTCCAGTACGATACGCCTGTGAAGTCAATTGCAGCCATCAATCAGAACG
AACCCCGGGCGACCGTTGCGACCTTTGGAGCTCCGGAGTATCTTGCGACTCGCGATGGCGGAGGGTTGCC
GAGACCGATACAGATAGAGAGGGTCGCCGGCGAAACGGATATAGAAACGCTCACACGCCAAGTATACCTT
CTTTCTCAATCTCATATCCAGGTGCACAACTCAACGGCTCGCTTGCCCATAACGACGGCATACGCTGACC
AGGCGTCAACGCATGCGACGAAGGGTTATCTGGTACAAACGGGGGCGTTCGAGAGTAACGTCGGTTTTTT
G
